Addgene plasmid #158354: MAC-SARS-CoV-2 NSP3
Purpose: MAC-tagged gene expression
Depositing lab: Markku Varjosalo. Depositing organization: University of Helsinki, Institute of Biotechnology. Publication: Combined proximity labeling and affinity purification-mass spectrometry workflow for mapping and visualizing protein interaction networks. Liu X, Salokas K, Weldatsadik RG, Gawriyski L, Varjosalo M. Nat Protoc. 2020 Aug 10. pii: 10.1038/s41596-020-0365-x. doi: 10.1038/s41596-020-0365-x. PubMed 32778839.
Backbone
  Vector backbone: MAC-tag-C (#108077)
  Vector type: Mammalian Expression
Growth in bacteria
  Bacterial resistance: Ampicillin, 100 μg/mL
  Growth temperature: 37°C
  Growth strain: DH5alpha
  Copy number: High Copy
Gene/Insert
  Gene/Insert name: SARS-CoV-2 NSP3
  Species: Other
  Entrez Gene: ORF1ab (a.k.a. GU280_gp01)
  Tag / fusion protein: MAC-tag (C terminal on backbone)
  Cloning method: Gateway Cloning
Terms and licenses: Academic/Nonprofit Terms; Industry Terms
How to cite: MAC-SARS-CoV-2 NSP3 was a gift from Markku Varjosalo (Addgene plasmid # 158354 ; http://n2t.net/addgene:158354 ; RRID:Addgene_158354)
