[The description below was written by a language model from this plasmid's Addgene catalogue record and the feature table of its GenBank file.]
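Description:
MAC-SARS-CoV-2 NSP3 is a 12.2 kb mammalian expression plasmid built on the MAC-tag-C backbone, into which the SARS-CoV-2 NSP3 coding region (a product of the viral ORF1ab polyprotein gene) was introduced by Gateway cloning. In bacteria it is maintained at high copy through a ColE1/pUC-type origin and selected with ampicillin via the bla gene. The insert itself is not annotated as a feature, but it occupies the roughly 5.8 kb interval between the attB1 and attB2 recombination sites left behind by the Gateway reaction.

Expression is driven by the CMV immediate early enhancer and promoter, followed by two tet operator sites. These allow TetR to repress transcription, so expression becomes tetracycline/doxycycline-inducible in cells that supply the repressor. Downstream of attB2, the backbone supplies the C-terminal MAC-tag: two Strep-Tag II peptides, an HA epitope and the promiscuous biotin ligase BirA(R118G), also known as BirA* or BioID. The transcript is terminated by the bGH polyadenylation signal. A single FRT site sits immediately upstream of a hygromycin resistance gene with an SV40 poly(A) signal but with no annotated promoter of its own. This arrangement is characteristic of vectors designed for FLP-mediated integration into a genomic FRT landing site, where insertion activates the marker and yields isogenic stable lines.

The dual-purpose tag lets the same construct be used for Strep-Tactin affinity purification of stable complexes and for BioID proximity biotinylation of nearby or transient partners, with HA available for detection. This matches the associated combined affinity purification and proximity labelling mass spectrometry workflow, applied here to mapping host interactors of NSP3.
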