LOCUS       Exported 12162 bp ds-DNA circular SYN 12-MAY-2021
DEFINITION  MAC-tagged gene expression.
ACCESSION   .
VERSION     .
KEYWORDS    MAC-SARS-CoV-2 NSP3
SOURCE      synthetic DNA construct
  ORGANISM  synthetic DNA construct
REFERENCE   1 (bases 1 to 12162)
  AUTHORS   Liu X, Salokas K, Weldatsadik RG, Gawriyski L, Varjosalo M
  TITLE     Combined proximity labeling and affinity purification-mass
            spectrometry workflow for mapping and visualizing protein
            interaction networks.
  JOURNAL   Nat Protoc. 2020 Aug 10. pii: 10.1038/s41596-020-0365-x. doi:
            10.1038/s41596-020-0365-x.
  PUBMED    32778839
REFERENCE   2 (bases 1 to 12162)
  AUTHORS   .
  TITLE     Direct Submission
  JOURNAL   Exported May 12, 2021 from SnapGene Server 1.1.58
            http://www.snapgene.com
FEATURES             Location/Qualifiers
     source          1..12162
                     /organism="synthetic DNA construct"
                     /mol_type="other DNA"
     enhancer        1..380
                     /label=CMV enhancer
                     /note="human cytomegalovirus immediate early enhancer"
     promoter        381..584
                     /label=CMV promoter
                     /note="human cytomegalovirus (CMV) immediate early
                     promoter"
     primer_bind     535..555
                     /label=CMV-F
                     /note="Human CMV immediate early promoter, forward primer"
     protein_bind    586..604
                     /gene="tetO"
                     /label=tet operator
                     /bound_moiety="tetracycline repressor TetR"
                     /note="bacterial operator O2 for the tetR and tetA genes"
     protein_bind    607..625
                     /gene="tetO"
                     /label=tet operator
                     /bound_moiety="tetracycline repressor TetR"
                     /note="bacterial operator O2 for the tetR and tetA genes"
     primer_bind     635..659
                     /label=LNCX
                     /note="Human CMV promoter, forward primer"
     protein_bind    802..826
                     /gene="mutant version of attB"
                     /label=attB1
                     /bound_moiety="BP Clonase(TM)"
                     /note="recombination site for the Gateway(R) BP reaction"
     protein_bind    complement(6665..6689)
                     /gene="mutant version of attB"
                     /label=attB2
                     /bound_moiety="BP Clonase(TM)"
                     /note="recombination site for the Gateway(R) BP reaction"
     CDS             6736..6759
                     /codon_start=1
                     /product="peptide that binds Strep-Tactin(R), an engineered
                     form of streptavidin"
                     /label=Strep-Tag II
                     /translation="WSHPQFEK"
     CDS             6796..6819
                     /codon_start=1
                     /product="peptide that binds Strep-Tactin(R), an engineered
                     form of streptavidin"
                     /label=Strep-Tag II
                     /translation="WSHPQFEK"
     CDS             6850..6876
                     /codon_start=1
                     /product="HA (human influenza hemagglutinin) epitope tag"
                     /label=HA
                     /translation="YPYDVPDYA"
     CDS             6877..7836
                     /codon_start=1
                     /product="promiscuous R118G mutant of the E. coli biotin
                     protein ligase (Cronan, 2005)"
                     /label=BirA(R118G)
                     /note="also known as BirA* or BioID"
                     /translation="KDNTVPLKLIALLANGEFHSGEQLGETLGMSRAAINKHIQTLRDW
                     GVDVFTVPGKGYSLPEPIQLLNAKQILGQLDGGSVAVLPVIDSTNQYLLDRIGELKSGD
                     ACIAEYQQAGRGGRGRKWFSPFGANLYLSMFWRLEQGPAAAIGLSLVIGIVMAEVLRKL
                     GADKVRVKWPNDLYLQDRKLAGILVELTGKTGDAAQIVIGAGINMAMRRVEESVVNQGW
                     ITLQEAGINLDRNTLAAMLIRELRAALELFEQEGLAPYLSRWEKLDNFINRPVKLIIGD
                     KEIFGISRGIDKQGALLLEQDGIIKPWMGGEISLRSAEK"
     primer_bind     complement(7880..7897)
                     /label=BGH-rev
                     /note="Bovine growth hormone terminator, reverse primer.
                     Also called BGH reverse"
     polyA_signal    7886..8110
                     /label=bGH poly(A) signal
                     /note="bovine growth hormone polyadenylation signal"
     primer_bind     complement(8243..8262)
                     /label=F1ori-R
                     /note="F1 origin, reverse primer"
     protein_bind    8394..8441
                     /label=FRT
                     /bound_moiety="FLP recombinase from the Saccharomyces
                     cerevisiae 2u plasmid"
                     /note="FLP-mediated recombination occurs in the 8-bp core
                     sequence TCTAGAAA (Turan and Bode, 2011)."
     CDS             8449..9471
                     /codon_start=1
                     /gene="aph(4)-Ia"
                     /product="aminoglycoside phosphotransferase from E. coli"
                     /label=HygR
                     /note="confers resistance to hygromycin"
                     /translation="KKPELTATSVEKFLIEKFDSVSDLMQLSEGEESRAFSFDVGGRGY
                     VLRVNSCADGFYKDRYVYRHFASAALPIPEVLDIGEFSESLTYCISRRAQGVTLQDLPE
                     TELPAVLQPVAEAMDAIAAADLSQTSGFGPFGPQGIGQYTTWRDFICAIADPHVYHWQT
                     VMDDTVSASVAQALDELMLWAEDCPEVRHLVHADFGSNNVLTDNGRITAVIDWSEAMFG
                     DSQYEVANIFFWRPWLACMEQQTRYFERRHPELAGSPRLRAYMLRIGLDQLYQSLVDGN
                     FDDAAWAQGRCDAIVRSGAGTVGRTQIARRSAAVWTDGCVEVLADSGNRRPSTRPRAKE
                     "
     polyA_signal    9601..9722
                     /label=SV40 poly(A) signal
                     /note="SV40 polyadenylation signal"
     primer_bind     complement(9638..9657)
                     /label=SV40pA-R
                     /note="SV40 polyA, reverse primer"
     primer_bind     9692..9711
                     /label=EBV-rev
                     /note="SV40 polyA terminator, reverse primer"
     primer_bind     complement(9771..9787)
                     /label=M13 rev
                     /note="common sequencing primer, one of multiple similar
                     variants"
     primer_bind     complement(9771..9787)
                     /label=M13 Reverse
                     /note="In lacZ gene. Also called M13-rev"
     primer_bind     complement(9784..9806)
                     /label=M13/pUC Reverse
                     /note="In lacZ gene"
     protein_bind    9795..9811
                     /label=lac operator
                     /bound_moiety="lac repressor encoded by lacI"
                     /note="The lac repressor binds to the lac operator to
                     inhibit transcription in E. coli. This inhibition can be
                     relieved by adding lactose or
                     isopropyl-beta-D-thiogalactopyranoside (IPTG)."
     promoter        complement(9819..9849)
                     /label=lac promoter
                     /note="promoter for the E. coli lac operon"
     protein_bind    9864..9885
                     /label=CAP binding site
                     /bound_moiety="E. coli catabolite activator protein"
                     /note="CAP binding activates transcription in the presence
                     of cAMP."
     primer_bind     complement(10002..10019)
                     /label=L4440
                     /note="L4440 vector, forward primer"
     rep_origin      complement(10173..10761)
                     /direction=LEFT
                     /label=ori
                     /note="high-copy-number ColE1/pMB1/pBR322/pUC origin of
                     replication"
     primer_bind     complement(10253..10272)
                     /label=pBR322ori-F
                     /note="pBR322 origin, forward primer"
     CDS             complement(10932..11792)
                     /codon_start=1
                     /gene="bla"
                     /product="beta-lactamase"
                     /label=AmpR
                     /note="confers resistance to ampicillin, carbenicillin, and
                     related antibiotics"
                     /translation="MSIQHFRVALIPFFAAFCLPVFAHPETLVKVKDAEDQLGARVGYI
                     ELDLNSGKILESFRPEERFPMMSTFKVLLCGAVLSRIDAGQEQLGRRIHYSQNDLVEYS
                     PVTEKHLTDGMTVRELCSAAITMSDNTAANLLLTTIGGPKELTAFLHNMGDHVTRLDRW
                     EPELNEAIPNDERDTTMPVAMATTLRKLLTGELLTLASRQQLIDWMEADKVAGPLLRSA
                     LPAGWFIADKSGAGERGSRGIIAALGPDGKPSRIVVIYTTGSQATMDERNRQIAEIGAS
                     LIKHW"
     primer_bind     11555..11574
                     /label=Amp-R
                     /note="Ampicillin resistance gene, reverse primer"
     promoter        complement(11793..11897)
                     /gene="bla"
                     /label=AmpR promoter
     primer_bind     complement(11972..11991)
                     /label=pRS-marker
                     /note="pRS vectors, use to sequence yeast selectable
                     marker"
ORIGIN
        1 gacattgatt attgactagt tattaatagt aatcaattac ggggtcatta gttcatagcc
       61 catatatgga gttccgcgtt acataactta cggtaaatgg cccgcctggc tgaccgccca
      121 acgacccccg cccattgacg tcaataatga cgtatgttcc catagtaacg ccaataggga
      181 ctttccattg acgtcaatgg gtggagtatt tacggtaaac tgcccacttg gcagtacatc
      241 aagtgtatca tatgccaagt acgcccccta ttgacgtcaa tgacggtaaa tggcccgcct
      301 ggcattatgc ccagtacatg accttatggg actttcctac ttggcagtac atctacgtat
      361 tagtcatcgc tattaccatg gtgatgcggt tttggcagta catcaatggg cgtggatagc
      421 ggtttgactc acggggattt ccaagtctcc accccattga cgtcaatggg agtttgtttt
      481 ggcaccaaaa tcaacgggac tttccaaaat gtcgtaacaa ctccgcccca ttgacgcaaa
      541 tgggcggtag gcgtgtacgg tgggaggtct atataagcag agctctccct atcagtgata
      601 gagatctccc tatcagtgat agagatcgtc gacgagctcg tttagtgaac cgtcagatcg
      661 cctggagacg ccatccacgc tgttttgacc tccatagaag acaccgggac cgatccagcc
      721 tccggactct agcgtttaaa cttaagcttg gtaccgagct cggatccact agtccagtgt
      781 ggtggaattc tgcagatatc aacaagtttg tacaaaaaag ttggcatggc ccctaccaag
      841 gtgaccttcg gagacgacac cgtgatcgag gtgcagggtt acaagagcgt gaacatcacc
      901 ttcgagctgg acgaacgcat cgacaaggtg ctgaacgaaa agtgctccgc ttacaccgtg
      961 gagctgggca ccgaggtgaa cgaattcgcc tgcgtggtgg ccgacgctgt gatcaagacc
     1021 ctgcagccag tgtccgaact gctgacccct ctgggtatcg acctggacga gtggtctatg
     1081 gctacctact acctgttcga cgagagcggc gaattcaagc tggcctctca catgtactgc
     1141 agcttctacc ctcccgacga agacgaggaa gagggtgact gcgaagagga agagttcgag
     1201 ccttccactc agtacgagta cggcaccgaa gacgactacc agggcaagcc tctggaattc
     1261 ggagccacct ctgccgctct gcagcctgaa gaggaacagg aggaagactg gctggacgac
     1321 gactcccagc agaccgtggg tcagcaggac ggctctgaag acaaccagac caccaccatc
     1381 cagaccatcg tggaggtgca gcctcagctg gagatggaac tgaccccagt ggtgcagacc
     1441 atcgagnnnn nnnnnnnnnn nnnnnnnnnn nnnnnnnnnn nnnnnnnnnn nnnnnnnnnn
     1501 nnnnnnnnnn nnnnnnnnnn nnnnnnnnnn nnnnnnnnnn nnnnnnnnnn nnnnnnnnnn
     1561 nnnnnnnnnn nnnnnnnnnn nnnnnnnnnn nnnnnnnnnn nnnnnnnnnn nnnnnnnnnn
     1621 nnnnnnnnnn nnnnnnnnnn nnnnnnnnnn nnnnnnnnnn nnnnnnnnnn nnnnnnnnnn
     1681 nnnnnnnnnn nnnnnnnnnn nnnnnnnnnn nnnnnnnnnn nnnnnnnnnn nnnnnnnnnn
     1741 nnnnnnnnnn nnnnnnnnnn nnnnnnnnnn nnnnnnnnnn nnnnnnnnnn nnnnnnnnnn
     1801 nnnnnnnnnn nnnnnnnnnn nnnnnnnnnn nnnnnnnnnn nnnnnnnnnn nnnnnnnnnn
     1861 nnnnnnnnnn nnnnnnnnnn nnnnnnnnnn nnnnnnnnnn nnnnnnnnnn nnnnnnnnnn
     1921 nnnnnnnnnn nnnnnnnnnn nnnnnnngag atgaagtccg aaaagcaggt ggagcagaag
     1981 atcgccgaga tccccaagga ggaagtgaag cctttcatca ccgaatctaa gcccagcgtg
     2041 gagcagagaa agcaggacga caagaagatc aaggcctgcg tggaggaagt gaccaccacc
     2101 ctggaggaaa ccaagttcct gaccgagaac ctgctgctgt acatcgacat caacggcaac
     2161 ctgcaccctg actccgctac cctggtgtct gacatcgaca tcaccttcct gaagaaggac
     2221 gccccctaca tcgtgggcga cgtggtgcag gaaggagtgc tgaccgctgt ggtcatccct
     2281 accaagaagg ccggtggcac caccgagatg ctggccaagg ctctgcgtaa ggtgccaacc
     2341 gacaactaca tcaccaccta ccccggtcag ggcctgaacg gttacaccgt ggaggaagct
     2401 aagaccgtgc tgaagaagtg caagtctgcc ttctacatcc tgccctccat catctctaac
     2461 gagaagcagg aaatcctggg caccgtgagc tggaacctgc gcgaaatgct ggcccacgct
     2521 gaggaaacca ggaagctgat gcccgtgtgc gtggagacca aggccatcgt gagcaccatc
     2581 cagagaaagt acaagggcat caagatccag gagggtgtgg tggactacgg cgctcgtttc
     2641 tacttctaca cctccaagac caccgtggcc tctctgatca acaccctgaa cgacctgaac
     2701 gagaccctgg tgaccatgcc actgggatac gtgacccacg gtctgaacct ggaggaagcc
     2761 gctagataca tgcgttccct gaaggtgcct gctaccgtga gcgtgagcag ccctgacgct
     2821 gtgaccgcct acaacggata cctgacctcc tctagcaaga cccctgagga acacttcatc
     2881 gaaaccatca gcctggccgg ttcctacaag gactggtctt acagcggaca gtccacccag
     2941 ctgggcatcg agttcctgaa gcgcggagac aagagcgtgt actacacctc caacccaacc
     3001 accttccacc tggacggtga agtgatcacc ttcgacaacc tgaagaccct gctgtctctg
     3061 cgcgaggtga ggaccatcaa ggtgttcacc accgtggaca acatcaacct gcacacccag
     3121 gtggtggaca tgagcatgac ctacggacag cagttcggtc ctacctacct ggacggagct
     3181 gacgtgacca agatcaagcc acacaactcc cacgagggca agaccttcta cgtgctgcct
     3241 aacgatgaca ccctgagagt ggaggctttc gaatactacc acaccaccga cccatccttc
     3301 ctgggcaggt acatgtctgc cctgaaccac accaagaagt ggaagtaccc ccaggtgaac
     3361 ggactgacca gcatcaagtg ggccgacaac aactgctacc tggccaccgc tctgctgacc
     3421 ctgcagcaga tcgaactgaa gttcaaccca cccgctctgc aggacgctta ctacagagcc
     3481 cgtgctggcg aggccgctaa cttctgcgct ctgatcctgg cctactgcaa caagaccgtg
     3541 ggcgaactgg gagacgtgag agagaccatg agctacctgt tccagcacgc caacctggac
     3601 tcctgcaagc gtgtgctgaa cgtggtgtgc aagacctgcg gccagcagca gaccaccctg
     3661 aagggagtgg aagctgtgat gtacatgggt accctgtcct acgagcagtt caagaagggc
     3721 gtgcagatcc cttgcacctg cggaaagcag gccaccaagt acctggtgca gcaggaaagc
     3781 ccattcgtga tgatgtccgc tcctccagcc cagtacgaac tgaagcacgg caccttcacc
     3841 tgcgcttccg agtacaccgg caactaccag tgcggacact acaagcacat cacctctaag
     3901 gagaccctgt actgcatcga cggagccctg ctgaccaagt cctctgaata caagggtccc
     3961 atcaccgacg tgttctacaa ggagaacagc tacaccacca ccatcaagcc cgtgacctac
     4021 aagctggacg gcgtggtgtg caccgaaatc gaccctaagc tggacaacta ctacaagaag
     4081 gacaactctt acttcaccga gcagcctatc gacctggtgc caaaccagcc ctaccctaac
     4141 gccagcttcg acaacttcaa gttcgtgtgc gacaacatca agttcgctga cgacctgaac
     4201 cagctgaccg gatacaagaa gcctgcctct agagagctga aggtgacctt cttcccagac
     4261 ctgaacggcg acgtggtggc tatcgactac aagcactaca ccccaagctt caagaaggga
     4321 gccaagctgc tgcacaagcc catcgtgtgg cacgtgaaca acgctaccaa caaggccacc
     4381 tacaagccta acacctggtg catccgttgc ctgtggtcta ccaagccagt ggaaacctcc
     4441 aactctttcg acgtgctgaa gagcgaggac gctcagggca tggacaacct ggcctgcgaa
     4501 gacctgaagc ccgtgagcga ggaagtggtg gagaacccaa ccatccagaa ggacgtgctg
     4561 gaatgcaacg tgaagaccac cgaggtggtg ggagacatca tcctgaagcc agctaacaac
     4621 agcctgaaga tcaccgagga agtgggtcac accgacctga tggccgctta cgtggacaac
     4681 agctccctga ccatcaagaa gcccaacgag ctgagcaggg tgctgggtct gaagaccctg
     4741 gctactcacg gtctggctgc tgtgaactct gtgccatggg acaccatcgc taactacgcc
     4801 aagcctttcc tgaacaaggt ggtgtccacc accaccaaca tcgtgaccag atgtctgaac
     4861 cgcgtgtgca ccaactacat gccctacttc ttcaccctgc tgctgcagct gtgcaccttc
     4921 accagaagca ccaactcccg tatcaaggct agcatgccta ccaccatcgc caagaacacc
     4981 gtgaagagcg tgggaaagtt ctgcctggag gcttccttca actacctgaa gtctccaaac
     5041 ttcagcaagc tgatcaacat catcatctgg ttcctgctgc tctccgtgtg cctgggttcc
     5101 ctgatctact ctaccgccgc tctgggagtg ctgatgtcta acctgggtat gcctagctac
     5161 tgcactggtt acagagaggg atacctgaac agcaccaacg tgaccatcgc cacctactgc
     5221 accggcagca tcccatgctc cgtgtgcctg tctggactgg acagcctgga cacctacccc
     5281 tccctggaaa ccatccagat caccatctct agcttcaagt gggacctgac cgccttcggt
     5341 ctggtggctg agtggttcct ggcctacatc ctgttcacca ggttcttcta cgtgctgggc
     5401 ctggccgcta tcatgcagct gttcttctcc tacttcgctg tgcacttcat cagcaactcc
     5461 tggctgatgt ggctgatcat caacctggtg cagatggctc ccatctctgc catggtgcgc
     5521 atgtacatct tcttcgccag cttctactac gtgtggaagt cctacgtgca cgtggtggac
     5581 ggttgcaact cctctacctg catgatgtgc tacaagcgca acagggctac cagggtggag
     5641 tgcaccacca tcgtgaacgg cgtgcgcagg tccttctacg tgtacgccaa cggcggcaag
     5701 ggattctgca agctgcacaa ctggaactgc gtgaactgcg acaccttctg cgctggctcc
     5761 accttcatct ctgacgaggt ggccagagac ctgagcctgc agttcaagcg tccaatcaac
     5821 cccaccgacc agagctccta catcgtggac tctgtgaccg tgaagaacgg tagcatccac
     5881 ctgtacttcg acaaggctgg ccagaagacc tacgagcgcc actctctgag ccacttcgtg
     5941 aacctggaca acctgagggc caacaacacc aagggcagcc tgcctatcaa cgtgatcgtg
     6001 ttcgacggaa agtccaagtg cgaggaatct agcgccaagt ccgccagcgt gtactacagc
     6061 cagctgatgt gccagccaat cctgctgctg gaccaggctc tggtgtctga cgtgggagac
     6121 agcgccgaag tggccgtgaa gatgttcgac gcctacgtga acaccttctc ctctaccttc
     6181 aacgtgccta tggagaagct gaagaccctg gtggctactg ctgaggctga actggctaag
     6241 aacgtgtccc tggacaacgt gctgagcacc ttcatctccg ccgctaggca gggtttcgtg
     6301 gactctgacg tggaaaccaa agacgtggtg gagtgcctga agctgtctca ccagagcgac
     6361 atcgaagtga ccggcgactc ctgcaacaac tacatgctga cctacaacaa ggtggagaac
     6421 atgaccccaa gagacctggg agcttgcatc gactgctccg cccgtcacat caacgctcag
     6481 gtggccaagt ctcacaacat cgccctgatc tggaacgtga aggacttcat gagcctgtcc
     6541 gagcagctgc gcaagcagat caggagcgcc gctaagaaga acaacctgcc cttcaagctg
     6601 acctgcgcta ccaccagaca ggtggtgaac gtggtgacca ccaagatcgc cctgaagggc
     6661 ggatacccaa ctttcttgta caaagtggtt gatatcaagg ccgccgacat caccagcctg
     6721 tacaagaaag tggggtggag ccatccccag ttcgagaagg gcggaggatc tggcggcgga
     6781 agcggcggag gaagctggtc ccaccctcag tttgagaaag gcaccgagct gggcagcacc
     6841 atggccagct acccctacga cgtgcccgac tacgccaagg acaacaccgt gcccctgaag
     6901 ctgatcgccc tgctggccaa cggcgagttc cactctggcg agcagctggg cgagacactg
     6961 ggcatgagca gagccgccat caacaagcac atccagaccc tgcgggactg gggcgtggac
     7021 gtgttcacag tgcccggcaa gggctacagc ctgcccgagc ccatccagct gctgaacgcc
     7081 aagcagatcc tgggccagct ggatggcgga tctgtggccg tgctgcccgt gatcgacagc
     7141 accaaccagt atctgctcga ccggatcggc gagctgaagt ccggcgacgc ctgtatcgcc
     7201 gagtaccagc aggccggcag aggcggcagg ggcagaaagt ggttcagccc cttcggcgcc
     7261 aacctgtacc tgagcatgtt ctggagactg gaacagggcc cagccgccgc tattggcctg
     7321 agcctggtca tcggcatcgt gatggccgag gtgctgcgga agctgggcgc cgacaaagtg
     7381 cgcgtgaagt ggcccaacga cctgtatctg caggaccgga agctggccgg catcctggtg
     7441 gaactgaccg gcaaaacagg cgacgccgcc cagatcgtga tcggcgctgg catcaacatg
     7501 gccatgcggc gggtggaaga gagcgtggtc aaccagggct ggatcaccct gcaggaagcc
     7561 ggcatcaacc tggaccggaa caccctggcc gccatgctga tcagagagct gagagccgcc
     7621 ctggaactgt tcgagcagga aggcctggcc ccctacctga gcagatggga gaagctggac
     7681 aacttcatca accggcccgt gaaactgatc atcggcgaca aagagatctt cggcatcagc
     7741 cggggcatcg acaagcaggg ggccctgctc ctggaacagg acggcatcat caagccctgg
     7801 atgggcggcg agatcagcct gcggagcgcc gagaagtgat gactcgagtc tagagggccc
     7861 gtttaaaccc gctgatcagc ctcgactgtg ccttctagtt gccagccatc tgttgtttgc
     7921 ccctcccccg tgccttcctt gaccctggaa ggtgccactc ccactgtcct ttcctaataa
     7981 aatgaggaaa ttgcatcgca ttgtctgagt aggtgtcatt ctattctggg gggtggggtg
     8041 gggcaggaca gcaaggggga ggattgggaa gacaatagca ggcatgctgg ggatgcggtg
     8101 ggctctatgg cttctgaggc ggaaagaacc agctggggct ctagggggta tccccnnnnn
     8161 nnnnnnnnnn nnnnnnnnnn nnnnnnnnnn nnnnnnnnnn nnnnnnnnnn nnnnnnnnnn
     8221 nnnnnnnnnn nnnnnnnnnn nnnnnnnnnn nnnnnnnnnn nnnnnnnnnn nnnnnnnnnc
     8281 nnnnnnnnnn nnnnnnnnnn nnnnnnnnnn nnnnnnnnnn nnnnnnnnnn nnnnnnnnnn
     8341 nnnnnnnnnn nnnnnnnnnn nnnnnnnnnn nagggtgatg gttcacgtac ctagaagttc
     8401 ctattccgaa gttcctattc tctagaaagt ataggaactt ccttggccaa aaagcctgaa
     8461 ctcaccgcga cgtctgtcga gaagtttctg atcgaaaagt tcgacagcgt ctccgacctg
     8521 atgcagctct cggagggcga agaatctcgt gctttcagct tcgatgtagg agggcgtgga
     8581 tatgtcctgc gggtaaatag ctgcgccgat ggtttctaca aagatcgtta tgtttatcgg
     8641 cactttgcat cggccgcgct cccgattccg gaagtgcttg acattgggga attcagcgag
     8701 agcctgacct attgcatctc ccgccgtgca cagggtgtca cgttgcaaga cctgcctgaa
     8761 accgaactgc ccgctgttct gcagccggtc gcggaggcca tggatgcgat cgctgcggcc
     8821 gatcttagcc agacgagcgg gttcggccca ttcggaccgc aaggaatcgg tcaatacact
     8881 acatggcgtg atttcatatg cgcgattgct gatccccatg tgtatcactg gcaaactgtg
     8941 atggacgaca ccgtcagtgc gtccgtcgcg caggctctcg atgagctgat gctttgggcc
     9001 gaggactgcc ccgaagtccg gcacctcgtg cacgcggatt tcggctccaa caatgtcctg
     9061 acggacaatg gccgcataac agcggtcatt gactggagcg aggcgatgtt cggggattcc
     9121 caatacgagg tcgccaacat cttcttctgg aggccgtggt tggcttgtat ggagcagcag
     9181 acgcgctact tcgagcggag gcatccggag cttgcaggat cgccgcggct ccgggcgtat
     9241 atgctccgca ttggtcttga ccaactctat cagagcttgg ttgacggcaa tttcgatgat
     9301 gcagcttggg cgcagggtcg atgcgacgca atcgtccgat ccggagccgg gactgtcggg
     9361 cgtacacaaa tcgcccgcag aagcgcggcc gtctggaccg atggctgtgt agaagtactc
     9421 gccgatagtg gaaaccgacg ccccagcact cgtccgaggg caaaggaata gcacgtacta
     9481 cgagatttcg attccaccgc cgccttctat gaaaggttgg gcttcggaat cgttttccgg
     9541 gacgccggct ggatgatcct ccagcgcggg gatctcatgc tggagttctt cgcccacccc
     9601 aacttgttta ttgcagctta taatggttac aaataaagca atagcatcac aaatttcaca
     9661 aataaagcat ttttttcact gcattctagt tgtggtttgt ccaaactcat caatgtatct
     9721 tatcatgtct gtataccgtc gacctctagc tagagcttgg cgtaatcatg gtcatagctg
     9781 tttcctgtgt gaaattgtta tccgctcaca attccacaca acatacgagc cggaagcata
     9841 aagtgtaaag cctggggtgc ctaatgagtg agctaactca cattaattgc gttgcgctca
     9901 ctgcccgctt tccagtcggg aaacctgtcg tgccagctgc attaatgaat cggccaacgc
     9961 gcggggagag gcggtttgcg tattgggcgc tcttccgctt cctcgctcac tgactcgctg
    10021 cgctcggtcg ttcggctgcg gcgagcggta tcagctcact caaaggcggt aatacggtta
    10081 tccacagaat caggggataa cgcaggaaag aacatgtgag caaaaggcca gcaaaaggcc
    10141 aggaaccgta aaaaggccgc gttgctggcg tttttccata ggctccgccc ccctgacgag
    10201 catcacaaaa atcgacgctc aagtcagagg tggcgaaacc cgacaggact ataaagatac
    10261 caggcgtttc cccctggaag ctccctcgtg cgctctcctg ttccgaccct gccgcttacc
    10321 ggatacctgt ccgcctttct cccttcggga agcgtggcgc tttctcatag ctcacgctgt
    10381 aggtatctca gttcggtgta ggtcgttcgc tccaagctgg gctgtgtgca cgaacccccc
    10441 gttcagcccg accgctgcgc cttatccggt aactatcgtc ttgagtccaa cccggtaaga
    10501 cacgacttat cgccactggc agcagccact ggtaacagga ttagcagagc gaggtatgta
    10561 ggcggtgcta cagagttctt gaagtggtgg cctaactacg gctacactag aagaacagta
    10621 tttggtatct gcgctctgct gaagccagtt accttcggaa aaagagttgg tagctcttga
    10681 tccggcaaac aaaccaccgc tggtagcggt ggtttttttg tttgcaagca gcagattacg
    10741 cgcagaaaaa aaggatctca agaagatcct ttgatctttt ctacggggtc tgacgctcag
    10801 tggaacgaaa actcacgtta agggattttg gtcatgagat tatcaaaaag gatcttcacc
    10861 tagatccttt taaattaaaa atgaagtttt aaatcaatct aaagtatata tgagtaaact
    10921 tggtctgaca gttaccaatg cttaatcagt gaggcaccta tctcagcgat ctgtctattt
    10981 cgttcatcca tagttgcctg actccccgtc gtgtagataa ctacgatacg ggagggctta
    11041 ccatctggcc ccagtgctgc aatgataccg cgagacccac gctcaccggc tccagattta
    11101 tcagcaataa accagccagc cggaagggcc gagcgcagaa gtggtcctgc aactttatcc
    11161 gcctccatcc agtctattaa ttgttgccgg gaagctagag taagtagttc gccagttaat
    11221 agtttgcgca acgttgttgc cattgctaca ggcatcgtgg tgtcacgctc gtcgtttggt
    11281 atggcttcat tcagctccgg ttcccaacga tcaaggcgag ttacatgatc ccccatgttg
    11341 tgcaaaaaag cggttagctc cttcggtcct ccgatcgttg tcagaagtaa gttggccgca
    11401 gtgttatcac tcatggttat ggcagcactg cataattctc ttactgtcat gccatccgta
    11461 agatgctttt ctgtgactgg tgagtactca accaagtcat tctgagaata gtgtatgcgg
    11521 cgaccgagtt gctcttgccc ggcgtcaata cgggataata ccgcgccaca tagcagaact
    11581 ttaaaagtgc tcatcattgg aaaacgttct tcggggcgaa aactctcaag gatcttaccg
    11641 ctgttgagat ccagttcgat gtaacccact cgtgcaccca actgatcttc agcatctttt
    11701 actttcacca gcgtttctgg gtgagcaaaa acaggaaggc aaaatgccgc aaaaaaggga
    11761 ataagggcga cacggaaatg ttgaatactc atactcttcc tttttcaata ttattgaagc
    11821 atttatcagg gttattgtct catgagcgga tacatatttg aatgtattta gaaaaataaa
    11881 caaatagggg ttccgcgcac atttccccga aaagtgccac ctgacgtcga cggatcggga
    11941 gatctcccga tcccctatgg tgcactctca gtacaatctg ctctgatgcc gcatagttaa
    12001 gccagtatct gctccctgct tgtgtgttgg aggtcgctga gtagtgcgcg agcaaaattt
    12061 aagctacaac aaggcaaggc ttgaccgaca attgcatgaa gaatctgctt agggttaggc
    12121 gttttgcgct gcttcgcgat gtacgggcca gatatacgcg tt
//
